Addgene plasmid #71226: Reb_80 aka PAS621
Purpose: Reb_1 with RebB(I67T, N84I)
Depositing lab: Pamela Silver. Depositing organization: Harvard Medical School. Publication: A Tunable Protein Piston That Breaks Membranes to Release Encapsulated Cargo. Polka JK, Silver PA. ACS Synth Biol. 2016 Feb 3. 10.1021/acssynbio.5b00237 PubMed 26814170.
Backbone
  Vector backbone: pETM11
  Vector type: Bacterial Expression
Growth in bacteria
  Bacterial resistance: Kanamycin, 50 μg/mL
  Growth temperature: 37°C
  Growth strain: DH5alpha
  Copy number: High Copy
Gene/Insert
  Gene/Insert name: Reb locus (alt names: R body; Refractile bodies)
  Insert size (bp): 1750
  Mutation: RebB(I67T, N84I)
  GenBank ID: NC_005915.1
  Tag / fusion protein: none
  Cloning method: Restriction Enzyme; 5′ cloning site XbaI (unknown if destroyed); 3′ cloning site NheI (unknown if destroyed)
  Sequencing primers: 5′ T7; 3′ T7term
Terms and licenses: Academic/Nonprofit Terms; Industry Terms: Not Available to Industry
Depositor comments: Please note that there are some discrepancies between Addgene's quality control sequences and the listed Genbank sequence [NC_005915.1]. The depositor noted that these discrepancies do NOT affect plasmid function.
How to cite: Reb_80 aka PAS621 was a gift from Pamela Silver (Addgene plasmid # 71226 ; http://n2t.net/addgene:71226 ; RRID:Addgene_71226)
