[The description below was written by a language model from this plasmid's Addgene catalogue record.]
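Description:
Reb_80 (also called PAS621) is a bacterial expression plasmid built on the pETM11 backbone, a pET-type vector. It is maintained as a high-copy plasmid under kanamycin selection. The use of T7 and T7 terminator sequencing primers is consistent with the insert sitting in a T7 promoter/terminator expression cassette, as is usual for pET-family vectors, although the record does not explicitly list the promoter and no feature table is provided to confirm the regulatory elements or origin of replication.

The payload is an approximately 1.75 kb insert carrying the Reb locus, which encodes the components of R bodies (refractile bodies), cloned by restriction between XbaI and NheI sites and expressed without any tag or fusion partner. This construct is a variant of a parent plasmid, Reb_1, and differs from it by two substitutions in the RebB protein, I67T and N84I. The source organism of the locus is not named in the record beyond a GenBank reference. The depositor notes that the verified sequence shows some discrepancies from that reference, which are reported not to affect plasmid function.

R bodies are protein polymers that form coiled ribbons capable of extending, and the associated publication describes them as a tunable protein piston that can rupture membranes to release encapsulated cargo. In that context, Reb_80 would serve to produce mutant R bodies in bacteria for comparison with the wild-type assembly from Reb_1. The record does not state the specific phenotypic effect of the RebB double mutation.
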