>Addgene plasmid #71226 | Reb_80 aka PAS621 | addgene partial sequence | sequence record 135514 | T7 5'-TAATACGACTCACTATAGGG-3'
GTACACACTTTAAATTAATTCAAAACAAGGAGCTCAAAATGGCGACTACTACTTCTACTGCTGATGTAGG
CAACACAACTGACATCGTAAATAGCCAAATTACTGATTCAGTAACACAAACTAACACGATGGTTCTTGGT
TCTACTCCAGCACAAATCATGACAAATTTAATGCAAATGAGCGCACAAGCTAATGCTTTAGCAATGCAAA
ATGCTGTTGTTGGTCAAAAACAAACAAATATGCTATCAGATGCAGCAACCACTCAAGGCTTATCTATTAT
GTATACGCTTTCAGCTGCTTCAGATGGTCAAGCAGTCAGTACTGTTGACAATTCAACTGACATGGCTGGA
CTGATTGATGCGCTTGGCGTTGATAAAGCATAAGTATTAAAAATAGATTATTTATAAAACACCGTAAGAT
AAAATCTTACGATTTAAAACCCAGACAAAGTAAGGAATAAAAAATGAGTAATGTAAATTCACAAATTACA
GATTCAGTAACACAAACAAACACTAAAATATTAGGTGAAATGCCTGCGTTTACCACTGGAAGCTTAATGC
AAATGGCAACACAAGCTGCTGGCTTATCTATACAAAACTCTGTAACCAATCAGCAACAATCTAATATGCT
TCATCAGGCATCAACCACTCAAGGTATGAGTACTCTATATTCTGTTGACACGGCAGCTAATGCTCAAGCC
ATTGGTTCAGTGATCCGTTCTAATGACACAAGCCGTTTAACTGATGCCCTTGCTGTTATTAAAGCCGCTA
AAAATGGTTAATGCTTATTTCGATATGCTAAAATAATGCCAATCAGATAAATTGGCTAAATTAAAGTATG
ATAAGCGAAATAAAATCATTTAAAGTAGATAAAAATCATCAGAGACGGTTAATTGTTCTCGTGGGGGAAG
AAAGCTGGGGTTAGGAAGTATACGTTGATTTGTATTATTG
