>Addgene plasmid #71226 | Reb_80 aka PAS621 | addgene partial sequence | sequence record 135515 | T7term 5'-GCTAGTTATTGCTCAGCGG-3'
GCAGCCGGATCTCAGTGGTGGTGGTGGTGGTGCTCGAGTTAGCCTCGTGGAAAGTTTTTCACTAAGTTTT
GTGTCATCTCATTAAATTTACTGAGATTAGCCACTTCAGCATCTCGATTACTGCTAATGGATTTCATGAT
TCCTTCCCATATTTTAATTTGAGGTTCGTTGTCGATTGCGGCAGCTTCAGCCATTTTTTGCATAGCAAGT
GCTAGCACCGTATTTGATGTTGTTTCAAAGCCAGAATGCATAGCCAGTTCATTTTGCACAGCGCTAGCGG
CAGCCATTGAAACAATATCATAAGCACCTTGAGAGGCGACATTATTTTTAGGATCCATCATCCGTTGATT
GATATCTTCTGAGAAATGTTCTATATCCGCCATTTACAAGATTATCCCATCATTTTCATAATACGTTCAC
AGGCAACAGAAGTGACGGCTTGACCGATTTGATTTAACTGTTGAGAGCTTGATTGAGCATTTTGAATAGC
TAAATTAGCGGTTGAAGCAACGCCTTGATACAGCACACCCATTGCTTGAGCTGGTGCCATACCTATAACA
TTCATCATATTTGAAGTGACAGAATCGGTCACTTGTGGATTCACATAAAGATTGGGTGTTATTGCATTAT
CTGCCATAGTTTGAAGCTCTAGTTAAAATGGATTGATATCAAAAAGCAAAATAAAAAAATAAAATAAGGA
AAACGATAGCGTTGGGTCAGGAAGTAATACGTTATGCGTTGAGGAGAAACTCAATAATACAAATCAACGT
ATACTTCCTAACCCCAGCTTTCTTCCCCCACGAGAACAATTAACCGTCTCTGATGATTTTTATCTACTTT
AAATGATTTTATTTCGCTTATCATACTTTAATTTAGCCAATTTATCTGATTGGCATTATTTTAGCATATC
GAAATAAGCATTAACCATTTTTAGCGGCTTTAATAACAGCAAGGGCATCAGTTAAACGGCTTGTGTCATT
AGAACGGATCACTGAACCAATGGCTTGAGCATTAGCTGCC
