>Addgene plasmid #71226 | Reb_80 aka PAS621 | depositor partial sequence | sequence record 146029 | Reb insert
CCATTAGAGGGTGACTGGGATCTGGGGCGCTCTCCATTAGGGGACTCCGGCAGTAGGACGCAGCCCAGTA
GTAGGTTGAGGCCGTTGAGCACCGCCGCCGCAAGGAATGGTGCATGCAAGGAGATGGCGCCCAACAGTCC
CCCGGCCACGGGGCCTGCCACCATACCCACGCCGAAACAAGCGCTCATGAGCCCGAAGTGGCGAGCCCGA
TCTTCCCCATCGGTGATGTCGGCGATATAGGCGCCAGCAACCGCACCTGTGGCGCCGGTGATGCCGGCCA
CGATGCGTCCGGCGTAGAGGATCGAGATCTCGATCCCGCGAAATTAATACGACTCACTATAGGGGAATTG
TGAGCGGATAACAATTCCCCTCTAGAGAATCAGTACACACTTTAAATTAATTCAAAACAAGGAGCTCAAA
ATGGCGACTACTACTTCTACTGCTGATGTAGGCAACACAACTGACATCGTAAATAGCCAAATTACTGATT
CAGTAACACAAACTAACACAATGGTTCTTGGTTCTACTCCAGCACAAATCATGACAAATTTAATGCAAAT
GAGCGCACAAGCTAATGCTTTAGCAATGCAAAATGCTGTTGTTGGTCAAAAACAAACAAATATGCTATCA
GATGCAGCAACCACTCAAGGCTTATCTATTATGTATACGCTTTCAGCTGCTTCAGATGGTCAAGCAGTCA
GTACTGTTGACAATTCAACTGACATGGCTGGACTGATTGATGCGCTTGGCGTTGATAAAGCATAAGTATT
AAAAATAGATTATTTATAAAACACCGTAAGATAAAATCTTACGATTTAAAACCCAGACAAAGTAAGGAAT
AAAAAATGAGTAATGTAAATTCACAAATTACAGATTCAGTAACACAAACAAACACTAAAATATTAGGTGA
AATGCCTGCGTTTACCACTGGAAGCTTAATGCAAATGGCAACACAAGCTGCTGGCTTATCTATACAAAAC
TCTGTAACCAATCAGCAACAATCTAATATGCTTCATCAGGCATCAACCACTCAAGGTATGAGTATTCTAT
ATTCTGTTGACACGGCAGCTAATGCTCAAGCCATTGGTTCAGTGAACCGTTCTAATGACACAAGCCGTTT
AACTGATGCCCTTGCTGTTATTAAAGCCGCTAAAAATGGTTAATGCTTATTTCGATATGCTAAAATAATG
CCAATCAGATAAATTGGCTAAATTAAAGTATGATAAGCGAAATAAAATCATTTAAAGTAGATAAAAATCA
TCAGAGACGGTTAATTGTTCTCGTGGGGGAAGAAAGCTGGGGTTAGGAAGTATACGTTGATTTGTATTAT
TGAGTTTCTCCTCAACGCATAACGTATTACTTCCTGACCCAACGCTATCGTTTTCCTTATTTTATTTTTT
TATTTTGCTTTTTGATATCAATCCATTTTAACTAGAGCTTCAAACTATGGCAGATAATGCAATAACACCC
AATCTTTATGTGAATCCACAAGTGACCGATTCTGTCACTTCAAATATGATGAATGTTATAGGTATGGCAC
CAGCTCAAGCAATGGGTGTGCTGTATCAAGGCGTTGCTTCAACCGCTAATTTAGCTATTCAAAATGCTCA
ATCAAGCTCTCAACAGTTAAATCAAATCGGTCAAGCCGTCACTTCTGTTGCCTGTGAACGTATTATGAAA
ATGATGGGATAATCTTGTAAATGGCGGATATAGAACATTTCTCAGAAGATATCAATCAACGGATGATGGA
TCCTAAAAATAATGTCGCCTCTCAAGGTGCTTATGATATTGTTTCAATGGCTGCCGCTAGCGCTGTGCAA
AATGAACTGGCTATGCATTCTGGCTTTGAAACAACATCAAATACGGTGCTAGCACTTGCTATGCAAAAAA
TGGCTGAAGCTGCCGCAATCGACAACGAACCTCAAATTAAAATATGGGAAGGAATCATGAAATCCATTAG
CAGTAATCGAGATGCTGAAGTGGCTAATCTCAGTAAATTTAATGAGATGACACAAAACTTAGTGAAAAAC
TTTCCACGAGGCTAACTCGAGCACCACCACCACCACCACTGAGATCCGGCTGCTAACAAAGCCCGAAAGG
AAGCTGAGTTGGCTGCTGCCACCGCTGAGCAATAACTAGCATAACCCCTTGGGGCCTCTAAACGGGTCTT
GAGGGGTTTTTTGCTGAAAGGAGGAACTATATCCGGATTGGCGAATGGG
[124 nt withheld, positions 2220-2343]
C
[91 nt withheld, positions 2345-2435]
A
[49 nt withheld, positions 2437-2485]
CCTTTGACGTTGGAGTCCACGTTCTTT
[37 nt withheld, positions 2513-2549]
ACCCTATCTCGGTCTATTCTTTTGATTTATAAGGGATTTTGCCGATTTCGGCCTATTGGTTAAAAAATGA
GCTGATTTAACAAAAATTTAACGCGAATTTTAAACAAAATATTAACGCTTACAATTTAGGTGGCACTTTT
CGGGGAAAATGTGCGCGGAACCCCTATTTGTTTATTTTTTTCTAAAATACATTCAAAATATGTATCCGCT
CATGAATTAATTTCTTAGAAAAAACTCATCGAGCAATCAAAATGAAAACTGCAATTTTATTCATATCAGG
ATTATCAATACCCATATTTTTTGAAAAAAGCCGTTTCTGTAATGAAGGAGAAAACTCACCGAGGCAGTTC
CATAGGATGGGCAGATCCTGGTATCGGTCTGGCGATTCCCGACTCGTCCAACATCAATACAACTATTAAT
TTCCCCCTCGTCAAAATAAAGGGTATCAGTGAAAATCACCATGAGTGACGACTGAATCCGGTGAAAATGG
CAAAAGTTTTATGCATTTCTTTTTCCAGACTTGGTCACCAGGCCCGGCACATA
